>Addgene plasmid #231408 | pSEVA19_LacI_pLac-sgRNA-1 | addgene full sequence | sequence record 461752 | Addgene NGS Result
TCTAGGGCGGCGGATTTGTCCTACTCAGGAGAGCGTTCACCGACAAACAACAGATAAAACGAAAGGCCCA
GTCTTTCGACTGAGCCTTTCGTTTTATTTGATGCCTTTAATTAAAGCGGATAACAATTTCACACAGGAGG
CCGCCTAGGCCGCGGCCGCGCGTAGAATTATGACAACTCACTGCCCGCTTTCCAGTCGGGAAACCTGTCG
TGCCAGCTGCATTAATGAATCGGCCAACGCGCGGGGAGAGGCGGTTTGCGTATTGGGCGCCAGGGTGGTT
TTTCTTTTCACCAGTGAGACGGGCAACAGCTGATTGCCCTTCACCGCCTGGCCCTGAGAGAGTTGCAGCA
AGCGGTCCACGCTGGTTTGCCCCAGCAGGCGAAAATCCTGTTTGATGGTGGTTAACGGCGGGATATAACA
TGAGCTGTCTTCGGTATCGTCGTATCCCACTACCGAGATATCCGCACCAACGCGCAGCCCGGACTCGGTA
ATGGCGCGCATTGCGCCCAGCGCCATCTGATCGTTGGCAACCAGCATCGCAGTGGGAACGATGCCCTCAT
TCAGCATTTGCATGGTTTGTTGAAAACCGGACATGGCACTCCAGTCGCCTTCCCGTTCCGCTATCGGCTG
AATTTGATTGCGAGTGAGATATTTATGCCAGCCAGCCAGACGCAGACGCGCCGAGACAGAACTTAATGGG
CCCGCTAACAGCGCGATTTGCTGGTGACCCAATGCGACCAGATGCTCCACGCCCAGTCGCGTACCGTCTT
CATGGGAGAAAATAATACTGTTGATGGGTGTCTGGTCAGAGACATCAAGAAATAACGCCGGAACATTAGT
GCAGGCAGCTTCCACAGCAATGGCATCCTGGTCATCCAGCGGATAGTTAATGATCAGCCCACTGACGCGT
TGCGCGAGAAGATTGTGCACCGCCGCTTTACAGGCTTCGACGCCGCTTCGTTCTACCATCGACACCACCA
CGCTGGCACCCAGTTGATCGGCGCGAGATTTAATCGCCGCGACAATTTGCGACGGCGCGTGCAGGGCCAG
ACTGGAGGTGGCAACGCCAATCAGCAACGACTGTTTGCCCGCCAGTTGTTGTGCCACGCGGTTGGGAATG
TAATTCAGCTCCGCCATCGCCGCTTCCACTTTTTCCCGCGTTTTCGCAGAAACGTGGCTGGCCTGGTTCA
CCACGCGGGAAACGGTCTGATAAGAGACACCGGCATACTCTGCGACATCGTATAACGTTACTGGTTTCAC
ATTCACCACCCTGAATTGACTCTCTTCCGGGCGCTATCATGCCATACCGCGAAAGGTTTTGCGCCATTCG
ATGGTGTCCGGGATCTCGACGCTCTCCCTTATGCGACTCCTGCATTAGGAAGCAGCCCTAGAAAATTGTG
AGCGGATAACAATTGACATTGTGAGCGGATAACAAGATACTGAGCACATAATTTCCGTGCCTGGGTATGA
GTTTTAGAGCTAGAAATAGCAAGTTAAAATAAGGCTAGTCCGTTATCAACTTGAAAAAGTGGCACCGAGT
CGGTGCTTTTCTGCAGGCATGCAAGCTTGCGGCCGCGTCGTGACTGGGAAAACCCTGGCGACTAGTCTTG
GACTCCTGTTGATAGATCCAGTAATGACCTCAGAACTCCATCTGGATTTGTTCAGAACGCTCGGTTGCCG
CCGGGCGTTTTTTATTGGTGAGAATCCAGGGGTCCCCAATAATTACGATTTAAATTAGTAGCCCGCCTAA
TGAGCGGGCTTTTTTTTAATTCCCCTATTTGTTTATTTTTCTAAATACATTCAAATATGTATCCGCTCAT
GAGACAATAACCCTGATAAATGCTTCAATAATATTGAAAAAGGAAGAGTATGAGCATTCAGCATTTTCGT
GTGGCGCTGATTCCGTTTTTTGCGGCGTTTTGCCTGCCGGTGTTTGCGCATCCGGAAACCCTGGTGAAAG
TGAAAGATGCGGAAGATCAACTGGGTGCGCGCGTGGGCTATATTGAACTGGATCTGAACAGCGGCAAAAT
TCTGGAATCTTTTCGTCCGGAAGAACGTTTTCCGATGATGAGCACCTTTAAAGTGCTGCTGTGCGGTGCG
GTTCTGAGCCGTGTGGATGCGGGCCAGGAACAACTGGGCCGTCGTATTCATTATAGCCAGAACGATCTGG
TGGAATATAGCCCGGTGACCGAAAAACATCTGACCGATGGCATGACCGTGCGTGAACTGTGCAGCGCGGC
GATTACCATGAGCGATAACACCGCGGCGAACCTGCTGCTGACGACCATTGGCGGTCCGAAAGAACTGACC
GCGTTTCTGCATAACATGGGCGATCATGTGACCCGTCTGGATCGTTGGGAACCGGAACTGAACGAAGCGA
TTCCGAACGATGAACGTGATACCACCATGCCGGCAGCAATGGCGACCACCCTGCGTAAACTGCTGACGGG
TGAGCTGCTGACCCTGGCAAGCCGCCAGCAACTGATTGATTGGATGGAAGCGGATAAAGTGGCGGGTCCG
CTGCTGCGTAGCGCGCTGCCGGCTGGCTGGTTTATTGCGGATAAAAGCGGTGCGGGCGAACGTGGCAGCC
GTGGCATTATTGCGGCGCTGGGCCCGGATGGTAAACCGAGCCGTATTGTGGTGATTTATACCACCGGCAG
CCAGGCGACGATGGATGAACGTAACCGTCAGATTGCGGAAATTGGCGCGAGCCTGATTAAACATTGG
[46 nt withheld, positions 2728-2773]
CGACCCTTGTCCTTTTCCGCTGCATAACCCTGCTTCGGGGTCATTATAGCGATTTTTTCGGTATATCCAT
CCTTTTTCGCACGATATACAGGATTTTGCCAAAGGGTTCGTGTAGACTTTCCTTGGTGTATCCAACGGCG
TCAGCCGGGCAGGATAGGTGAAGTAGGCCCACCCGCGAGCGGGTGTTCCTTCTTCACTGTCCCTTATTCG
CACCTGGCGGTGCTCAACGGGAATCCTGCTCTGCGAGGCTGGCCGTAGGCCGGCCCCGTAGAAAAGATCA
AAGGATCTTCTTGAGATCCTTTTTTTCTGCGCGTAATCTGCTGCTTGCAAACAAAAAAACCACCGCTACC
AGCGGTGGTTTGTTTGCCGGATCAAGAGCTACCAACTCTTTTTCCGAAGGTAACTGGCTTCAGCAGAGCG
CAGATACCAAATACTGTCCTTCTAGTGTAGCCGTAGTTAGGCCACCACTTCAAGAACTCTGTAGCACCGC
CTACATACCTCGCTCTGCTAATCCTGTTACCAGTGGCTGCTGCCAGTGGCGATAAGTCGTGTCTTACCGG
GTTGGACTCAAGACGATAGTTACCGGATAAGGCGCAGCGGTCGGGCTGAACGGGGGGTTCGTGCACACAG
CCCAGCTTGGAGCGAACGACCTACACCGAACTGAGATACCTACAGCGTGAGCTATGAGAAAGCGCCACGC
TTCCCGAAGGGAGAAAGGCGGACAGGTATCCGGTAAGCGGCAGGGTCGGAACAGGAGAGCGCACGAGGGA
GCTTCCAGGGGGAAACGCCTGGTATCTTTATAGTCCTGTCGGGTTTCGCCACCTCTGACTTGAGCGTCGA
TTTTTGTGATGCTCGTCAGGGGGGCGGAGCCTATGGAAAAACGCCAGCAACGCGGCCTTTTTACGGTTCC
TGGCCTTTTGCTGGCCTTTTGCTCACATGTTCTTTCCTGCGTTATCCCCTGATTCTGTGGATAACCGTAT
TACCGCCTTTGAGTGAGCTGATACCGCTCGCCGCAGCCGAACGACCGAGCGCAGCGAGTCAGTGAGCGAG
GAAGCGGAAGAGCGCCTGATGCGGTATTTTCTCCTTACGCATCTGTGCGGTATTTCACACCGCATATGGT
GCACTCTCAGTACAATCTGCTCTGATGCCGCATAGTTAAGCCAGTATACACTCCGCTATCGCTACGTGAC
TGGGTCATGGCTGCGCCCCGACACCCGCCAACACCCGCTGACGCGCCCTGACGGGCTTGTCTGCTCCCGG
CATCCGCTTACAGACAAGCTGTGACCGTCTCCGGGAGCTGCATGTGTCAGAGGTTTTCACCGTCATCACC
GAAACGCGCGAGGCAGCTGCGGTAAAGCTCATCAGCGTGGTCGTGCAGCGATTCACAGATGTCTGCCTGT
TCATCCGCGTCCAGCTCGTTGAGTTTCTCCAGAAGCGTTAATGTCTGGCTTCTGATAAAGCGGGCCATGT
TAAGGGCGGTTTTTTCCTGTTTGGTCACTGATGCCTCCGTGTAAGGGGGATTTCTGTTCATGGGGGTAAT
GATACCGATGAAACGAGAGAGGATGCTCACGATACGGGTTACTGATGATGAACATGCCCGGTTACTGGAA
CGTTGTGAGGGTAAACAACTGGCGGTATGGATGCGGCGGGGGCGCGAGATTGATT
[38 nt withheld, positions 4439-4476]
AGATTGTATAAGCAAATATTTAAATTGTAAGCGTTAATATTTTGTTAAAATTCGCGTTAAATTTTTGTTA
AATCAGCTCATTTTTTAACCAATAGGCCGAAATCGGCAAAATCCCTTATAAATCAAAAGAATAGCCCGAG
ATAGGGT
[37 nt withheld, positions 4624-4660]
AAAGAACGTGGACTCCAACGTCAAAGG
[137 nt withheld, positions 4688-4824]
G
[125 nt withheld, positions 4826-4950]
AAAGGATCTAGGTGAAGATCCTTTTTGATAATCTCATGACCAAAATCCCTTAACGTGAGTTTTCGTTCCA
CTGAGGCGCGCCCAGCTG
Features (pLannotate 1.2.2; 19 found; start..end, strand, type, name):
     14..100     -  terminator     rrnB T1 terminator: Escherichia coli rrnB; transcription terminator T1 from the E. coli rrnB gene
    178..1260    -  CDS            lacI: lac repressor; lacI; The lac repressor binds to the lac operator to inhibit transcription in E. coli. This inhibition can be relieved by adding lactose or isopropyl-β-D-thiogalactopyranoside (IPTG).
   1261..1338    -  promoter       lacI promoter: lacI
   1346..1388    -  CDS            TcR (fragment): tetracycline efflux protein; tet; confers resistance to tetracycline
   1396..1412    +  protein_bind   lac operator: The lac repressor binds to the lac operator to inhibit transcription in E. coli. This inhibition can be relieved by adding lactose or isopropyl-β-D-thiogalactopyranoside (IPTG). lac repressor encoded by lacI
   1419..1435    +  protein_bind   lac operator: The lac repressor binds to the lac operator to inhibit transcription in E. coli. This inhibition can be relieved by adding lactose or isopropyl-β-D-thiogalactopyranoside (IPTG). lac repressor encoded by lacI
   1471..1546    +  misc_RNA       gRNA scaffold: guide RNA scaffold for the Streptococcus pyogenes CRISPR/Cas9 system
   1551..1568    +  misc_feature   MCS (fragment): pUC18/19 multiple cloning site
   1576..1600    +  CDS            lacZα (fragment): LacZα fragment of β-galactosidase; lacZ fragment
   1611..1705    +  terminator     lambda t0 terminator: transcription terminator from phage lambda
   1778..1869    +  promoter       AmpR promoter: bla
   1870..2727    +  CDS            bla: BLAT_ECOLX - Experimental evidence at protein level: Swiss-Prot protein existence level 1. TEM-type are the most prevalent beta-lactamases in enterobacteria; they hydrolyze the beta-lactam bond in susceptible beta-lactam antibiotics, thus conferring resistance to penicillins and cephalosporins. TEM-3 and TEM-4 are capable of hydrolyzing cefotaxime and ceftazidime. TEM-5 is capable of hydrolyzing ceftazidime. TEM-6 is capable of hydrolyzing ceftazidime and aztreonam. TEM-8/CAZ-2, TEM- 16/CAZ-7 and TEM-24/CAZ-6 are markedly active against ceftazidime. IRT- 4 shows resistance to beta-lactamase in
   2734..2773    +  terminator     fd terminator (sequence withheld): central terminator from bacteriophage fd (Otsuka and Kunisawa, 1982)
   2920..3028    +  oriT           oriT: incP origin of transfer
   3064..3652    +  rep_origin     ori: high-copy-number ColE1/pMB1/pBR322/pUC origin of replication
   3838..3978    -  misc_feature   bom: basis of mobility region from pBR322
   4080..4271    -  CDS            rop: Rop protein, which maintains plasmids at low copy number; rop
   4312..4422    +  CDS            mbeC (fragment): MBEC_ECOLX - Experimental evidence at protein level: Swiss-Prot protein existence level 1. Required for efficient mobilization of ColE1 plasmid and is thus essential to promote the specific transfer of the plasmid during conjugation. Probably functions by inducing DNA bending, helping the MbeA relaxase to melt the DNA around the nic site and cleave the phosphodiester bond. Binds specifically double-stranded DNA (dsDNA) containing the ColE1 oriT but does not recognize the inverted repeat (IR). From Escherichia coli.
   4440..4949    -  rep_origin     M13 ori (sequence partly withheld): M13 bacteriophage origin of replication; arrow indicates direction of (+) strand synthesis
