[The description below was written by a language model from this plasmid's Addgene catalogue record and pLannotate feature annotations shown in this document.]
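Description:
pSEVA19_LacI_pLac-sgRNA-1 is a 5,038-nt bacterial synthetic-biology plasmid built on the modular pSEVA191 backbone and designed to express a single guide RNA, sgRNA-1, under IPTG control. It is propagated in E. coli and selected with ampicillin through a TEM-type bla gene driven by its own promoter and followed by the fd terminator. Replication relies on a ColE1/pMB1-family origin; the catalogue lists the plasmid as high copy, although the annotation also detects the pBR322-type bom region and a rop gene, which normally moderates copy number. An incP oriT is present, as is usual for SEVA vectors, allowing conjugative mobilisation when transfer functions are supplied in trans.

The payload consists of two divergently arranged modules. On one strand, lacI is expressed from its native lacI promoter and closed off by the rrnB T1 terminator, supplying the lac repressor from the plasmid itself. On the other strand, a promoter region carrying two lac operator sites precedes a short unannotated interval, presumably the targeting spacer, whose target the record does not state. This is followed by the Streptococcus pyogenes Cas9 guide RNA scaffold, with transcription terminated by the lambda t0 terminator. Repressor binding keeps guide transcription off until IPTG is added. Small TcR, MCS and lacZα fragments appear to be cloning remnants.

The plasmid also carries an M13 bacteriophage origin, which permits single-stranded replication and packaging into filamentous phage particles when helper functions are available. This fits the associated work on phage-mediated intercellular CRISPRi, in which guide RNA-encoding DNA is passed between bacterial cells to implement logic in consortia. No Cas9 or dCas9 gene is annotated, so that component must be supplied separately.
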