Addgene plasmid #231408: pSEVA19_LacI_pLac-sgRNA-1
Purpose: sgRNA-1 expression from an IPTG-inducible promoter.
Depositing lab: Manish Kushwaha. Depositing organization: INRAE Jouy-en-Josas. Publication: Phage-mediated intercellular CRISPRi for biocomputation in bacterial consortia. Pujar A, Pathania A, Hopper C, Pandi A, Calderon CR, Fugger M, Nowak T, Kushwaha M. Nucleic Acids Res. 2024 Dec 27:gkae1256. doi: 10.1093/nar/gkae1256. PubMed 39727169.
Backbone
  Vector backbone: pSEVA191
  Vector type: Synthetic Biology
Growth in bacteria
  Bacterial resistance: Ampicillin, 100 μg/mL
  Growth temperature: 37°C
  Growth strain: Top10 ; TOP10
  Copy number: High Copy
Gene/Insert 1
  Gene/Insert name: sgRNA-1
  Species: Synthetic
Gene/Insert 2
  Gene/Insert name: LacI
  Species: Synthetic
Terms and licenses: Academic/Nonprofit Terms; Industry Terms: Not Available to Industry
Depositor comments: Please visit https://doi.org/10.1101/2024.09.02.610857 for bioRxiv preprint.
How to cite: pSEVA19_LacI_pLac-sgRNA-1 was a gift from Manish Kushwaha (Addgene plasmid # 231408 ; http://n2t.net/addgene:231408 ; RRID:Addgene_231408)
